Addgene plasmid #166183: pDONR221-MAGI2(v2)
Purpose: Gateway entry vector for N. furzeri MAGI2
Depositing lab: Daniel Jarosz. Depositing organization: Stanford University. Publication: Tissue-specific landscape of protein aggregation and quality control in an aging vertebrate. Chen YR, Harel I, Singh PP, Ziv I, Moses E, Goshtchevsky U, Machado BE, Brunet A, Jarosz DF. Dev Cell. 2024 Jul 22;59(14):1892-1911.e13. doi: 10.1016/j.devcel.2024.04.014. Epub 2024 May 28. PubMed 38810654.
Backbone
  Vector backbone: pDONR221
  Vector type: Gateway Entry Vector
Growth in bacteria
  Bacterial resistance: Kanamycin, 50 μg/mL
  Growth temperature: 37°C
  Growth strain: DH5alpha
  Copy number: High Copy
Gene/Insert
  Gene/Insert name: MAGI2(v2)
  Species: N. furzeri
  Insert size (bp): 4038
  Cloning method: Gateway Cloning
Terms and licenses: Academic/Nonprofit Terms; Industry Terms: Not Available to Industry
Depositor comments: Stopless entry clone. Please visit https://doi.org/10.1101/2022.02.26.482120 for bioRxiv preprint. Also see Harel and Chen et al. 2024 (https://doi.org/10.1016/j.celrep.2023.112787)
How to cite: pDONR221-MAGI2(v2) was a gift from Daniel Jarosz (Addgene plasmid # 166183 ; http://n2t.net/addgene:166183 ; RRID:Addgene_166183)
