[The description below was written by a language model from this plasmid's Addgene catalogue record and pLannotate feature annotations shown in this document.]
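Description:
pDONR221-MAGI2(v2) is a Gateway entry clone built on the pDONR221 backbone, carrying the coding sequence of MAGI2 from the African turquoise killifish, Nothobranchius furzeri. The sequenced plasmid is about 6.6 kb and is maintained in E. coli at high copy through a ColE1/pUC-type origin, with selection by a kanamycin resistance gene (aminoglycoside phosphotransferase). It has no promoter positioned to drive the insert in any expression host. The only annotated promoter is a T7 promoter lying just outside attL2 and pointing back toward the insert, a standard backbone element. The rrnB T1 and T2 terminators upstream of attL1 insulate the cloning site from read-through transcription, and the short lacI and lacZα fragments are backbone remnants with no functional role.

The 4,038 bp insert sits between attL1 and attL2, the sites generated when a PCR product or attB-flanked fragment is recombined into pDONR221, and which mediate the LR Clonase reaction that transfers the open reading frame directionally into attR-containing destination vectors. The annotation software labelled the ORF by similarity to mouse Magi2, a multi-domain scaffold protein described as assembling receptors and adhesion proteins at synaptic junctions, but the catalogue entry identifies the sequence as the killifish gene; what "v2" denotes is not explained in the record. The depositor notes that this is a stopless entry clone, so the ORF can be read through attL2-derived sequence into C-terminal tags or reporters supplied by the destination vector. The associated work concerns tissue-specific protein aggregation and quality control in an aging vertebrate, suggesting use for building tagged MAGI2 expression constructs for such studies.
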