Features (pLannotate 1.2.2; 10 found; start..end, strand, type, name):
    121..213     +  CDS            lacI (fragment): lac repressor; lacI; The lac repressor binds to the lac operator to inhibit transcription in E. coli. This inhibition can be relieved by adding lactose or isopropyl-β-D-thiogalactopyranoside (IPTG).
    268..295     -  terminator     rrnB T2 terminator: transcription terminator T2 from the E. coli rrnB gene
    427..470     +  terminator     rrnB T1 terminator: Escherichia coli rrnB; transcription terminator T1 from the E. coli rrnB gene
    517..553     -  CDS            lacZα (fragment): LacZα fragment of β-galactosidase; lacZ fragment
    569..668     +  protein_bind   attL1: mutant version of attL; recombination site for the Gateway® LR reaction LR Clonase™
    686..4723    +  CDS            Magi2: MAGI2_MOUSE - Also known as Acvrinp1, Aip1, Arip1. Experimental evidence at protein level: Swiss-Prot protein existence level 1. Seems to act as scaffold molecule at synaptic junctions by assembling neurotransmitter receptors and cell adhesion proteins. Plays a role in nerve growth factor (NGF)-induced recruitment of RAPGEF2 to late endosomes and neurite outgrowth. May play a role in regulating activin-mediated signaling in neuronal cells. Enhances the ability of PTEN to suppress AKT1 activation (By similarity). From Mus musculus (Mouse).
   4725..4824    -  protein_bind   attL2: mutant version of attL; recombination site for the Gateway® LR reaction LR Clonase™
   4842..4860    -  promoter       T7 promoter: promoter for bacteriophage T7 RNA polymerase
   4994..5803    +  CDS            KanR: aminoglycoside phosphotransferase; aph(3')-Ia; confers resistance to kanamycin in bacteria or G418 (Geneticin®) in eukaryotes
   5950..6538    +  rep_origin     ori: high-copy-number ColE1/pMB1/pBR322/pUC origin of replication
>Addgene plasmid #166183 | pDONR221-MAGI2(v2) | addgene full sequence | sequence record 329529 | Addgene NGS Result
CTTTCCTGCGTTATCCCCTGATTCTGTGGATAACCGTATTACCGCCTTTGAGTGAGCTGATACCGCTCGC
CGCAGCCGAACGACCGAGCGCAGCGAGTCAGTGAGCGAGGAAGCGGAAGAGCGCCCAATACGCAAACCGC
CTCTCCCCGCGCGTTGGCCGATTCATTAATGCAGCTGGCACGACAGGTTTCCCGACTGGAAAGCGGGCAG
TGAGCGCAACGCAATTAATACGCGTACCGCTAGCCAGGAAGAGTTTGTAGAAACGCAAAAAGGCCATCCG
TCAGGATGGCCTTCTGCTTAGTTTGATGCCTGGCAGTTTATGGCGGGCGTCCTGCCCGCCACCCTCCGGG
CCGTTGCTTCACAACGTTCAAATCCGCTCCCGGCGGATTTGTCCTACTCAGGAGAGCGTTCACCGACAAA
CAACAGATAAAACGAAAGGCCCAGTCTTCCGACTGAGCCTTTCGTTTTATTTGATGCCTGGCAGTTCCCT
ACTCTCGCGTTAACGCTAGCATGGATGTTTTCCCAGTCACGACGTTGTAAAACGACGGCCAGTCTTAAGC
TCGGGCCCCAAATAATGATTTTATTTTGACTGATAGTGACCTGTTCGTTGCAACAAATTGATGAGCAATG
CTTTTTTATAATGCCAACTTTGTACAAAAAAGCAGGCTTCGAAGGAGATAACAAAATGTCGAAGAGCCTC
AAGAAGAAAAACCACTGGACCAACAAAGTCCACGAAGCGGTGATAAGCCGGGGGAAGGAAGGGGAGCTGG
GGTTCGAGCTGAAGGGGGGCGCGGAGAACGGCCAGTTCCCCTACTTCGGCGAGGTGAAGCAGGGGAAGGG
ACTGATCCAGAACGGAAAACTGGCTCAAGATGAGCTGCTGCTGGAGGTCAACGACATGCCAGTGGCCGGG
CTCACCACCCGGGACGTGCTGGCCGTGATTAAACACTGCAAAGACCCGGTGCGCTTCAAATGTGTCAAAC
AAGGGGGGGTAGTTGACAAAGATTTGAGGCACTACCTCAACCTGCGCTTCTCCAAAGGCTCAGTGGACCA
CGACCACCAGCAGATCATCAGAGACAACCTCTACCTCCGCACTGTTCCCTGTACCACCAGGCAGCCAAAG
GAGGGGGAGGTGCCTGGGGTGGACTACAGTTTTGTGAGCGTGGAGCGTTTTATGGAACTGGAGCAAAGTG
GAGCCCTGTTAGAGAGTGGAACCTATGAAGATAACTTCTACGGCACACCAAAACCTCCAGCGGAGCCGTC
CCCGGCAGCCCCTCCTCTGAATGTGAGTGAAGCCCTGCTTCCCGGAGCCCGGCCGAGCGCCCAGGGCAAG
AGAAAGAGGAACCAGTCAGTAAGCAACATGGAGCAGCGCACCAGCCTGGAGCCACCTGAGGAGGAGGAAG
AGGAGATCCCAGTCGTCAATGGCAACGGGGTCGCAATCACACCAGAGTCGAGTGAGCATGAGGACAAGAG
CACAGACGCCTCTGGGGAGGTAGCGGTTGAAGGGTCCAGCCAGGCCCCAGCATCATCCGAGCCTGCAACT
GAAGGGGAGGAGGCCACACAATCTCCCTCCAAATCCCCGTCCAAAGTCCCGGACGTAGACGTGGAGGAGC
TGGGTCCCCTGCCTGACAACTGGGAGATGGCCTACACTGAGAAGGGAGAAGTTTACTTCATAGATCACAA
CACCAAAACCACGTCGTGGCTCGATCCTCGACTCGCAAAGAAAGCAAAGCCGCCGGAGGAGTGCAAGGAA
GACGAGCTGCCGTACGGCTGGGAGAAGATAGATGACCCCATCTACGGCAGCTACTATGTAGACCACATCA
ATCGAAGGACTCAGTTTGAGAATCCCGTTCTGGAAGCTAAGAGGCGTCTGGAGCAGCAAAGACAGATCCA
AAGCCAGGGCCTCTCTGCTCTGCCTTTACCTACAATATATAGAGAAAAGCCGTTGTTCACCAGGGATCCG
ACCCAGCTGAAGGGCACCTTCCTGTCAACAGCCCTGCAGAAGAGCAACATGGGATTCGGGTTCACAATTA
TTGGAGGTGACGAGCCCGATGAGTTCCTGCAAGTGAAGAGTGTCATCCCAGAAGGACCTGCTGCCCAGGA
CGGGAAAATGGACACAGGGGATGTTATTGTCTACATTAATGATATCTGTGTGCTCGGTACCACTCACGCC
GACGTCGTGAAGCTGTTCCAGTCTGTTCCCATCGGCCAGAGCGTCACCCTTGTGCTCTGTCGAGGATATC
CTCTGCCCTTTGACCCAGAGGATCAGAGTGCTGCAGCAAGCACCTCCCTCACACCCATCGGCCTAGAACA
CCGTCCACTTGTGGTGAATGGCCGAGGTAGCTATGACCCATACCTGGAGTACCTGTCTTTGAGCTCGCAG
CTTCCTCCTCAAGCTTTGGCCCAGGCTGGAGTCTCTCACCCCGGAGACACACACCTGGACGGCTCGTCCC
TGCCTCCCACCACGCCCGGCTCAGCGTCAGCACACACACCTCGTGAAGATAACGTGTCAATGGCCTCCTC
TGGGACTCCAGGTGTTGGCGGGGCAACTGGACCAGGTGCAGAATTGCTAACTGTCACCATGGTGAAAGGC
GCTGAAGGATTTGGGTTCACTATCGCCGACAGTCCAACTGGTCAGCGAGTTAAACAGGTGTTGGAGCCAG
GCTCACAGGGAGCATCGGGGCTGATAGAAGGAGATCTGATCCTGGAGGTGAACCAGCAGCCAGTAGCTGC
AGCGGGACACGGACGAGTGGTGGAGCTGCTCAAAGACTGTCCTGTGGGAGCGGAGGCGACGCTTCTCATC
CAGAGAGGAGGAACAGGCCACATCTCTCCATGGAAGGCCTCCAAACAGGGTAGCCCCCATACTAACCTAT
CAGGTCCCGTCTTACCGCCTGGAACGCCCTTCCCAAATCAGCCCCAACACCGCACATCTGTGCCCGACTC
CACAGAAGGCTTCGACCTCAACAAACCTGACCCTTATGATCTCTACGAGAAGTCCAGGGCCATCTACGAG
AGCAGGCGTCCTGAATACGAGGAGGTGGAGGTGCACCTGCTGAGGGAGAAGACAGGGTTCGGCTTTCGCA
TCCTGGGGGGAGACGAGGCCGTGCAGGCTATTGTTATTGGCGCTATAATAGAGAACACTCCTGCTGAGCG
TGATGGGCGGCTACGACCTGGGGATGAGCTGATTTCAGTGGATAAAAACGTGGTTGCTGGGAAACCGCAC
AAATACGTAATAGACTTGATGCACTCGGCCGCTCGCAACGGTCAAGTCAGCCTAACTGTGAGGAGGAGAG
TGCAAATGCCAGGAGACCATTGTCCGGTGAACGGCCGTAGCCCCGGCTCGGTGTCGACTCAGCACAGCTC
TCCACGTAGCGATGCAGCCTCTGCACCTAACCCATCGGCTGCCACCATCTCTGTTGTCACCTCACCTCCA
GAGGGGTCTGCCGTTCAAACCAGTGATGTGGTTATAAACCGCAAGGAGAACGAGGGCTTCGGCTTTGTCA
TCATCAGCTCCCTGAACAGGCCCGAGAACGCCACGGTCATCACTGTTCCCCATAAAATCGGACGCATCAT
TGAGGGAAGTCCTGCAGACAGGTGCGGGAAACTGAAGGTGGGAGACCGGATCCTGGCTGTAAACGGACAG
TCCATCATCAGCATGCCACATGCAGACATCGTCAAGCTCATTAAAGATGCTGGACTAACGGTCACGCTGC
ACATCATTCCAGAGGAAGGTTCCCAATCTGGACCCAGCTCAGAGAAACAAAGCCCCATGACCCAGAAACA
CAGCCCCCAGACCCAGCCCAGTCCTGTAGCCCAGCCAGGCCTAGGAGGCACCCAGTCAGGCCAAATGGCT
CCTCAGCCAGGCCTAGCGTCCTTGCAACCATGTCAAACAGCGGCCCAACCTGGCCAAACACCAGCTCTAA
TTAACCAAATTGTGACAGGGCCTCCTGCACCAGCAGCCTCCCAGCCTGCGTCAGCTGGATCCCAGCAGAG
CCCGGTCACCCAGCCCTCGGGCCTCCCCCCACAGCTCTACCTCCATGACGGCAGGTTAGACGACACAAAG
AGGGATGCTCTTGTTTGGTCAGAGGTCAAAGCCAGGCAGGATGTTAAACCGGACTTCCGTCATCCTACGT
TCACCGACTACAGGCAGCCTCCAGTTGACTACCGCCACCCACCGGTGACTGATTACCGCCAGCCGCCAAC
TCTGGACTACCGACACCCGCCCGGCCTGCTGGACTTCAGACAGCATCCTGCAGCAGCACAGTTTCCTTTG
GGAATCCCTCCAGACTTCCGACCACAGGACTATGATTATTTCACCGTGGAGTTGGAGAAAAGCACCAAAG
GTTTTGGTTTTAGTATTCGTGGGGGCAGAGAGTACAGCATGGACCTGTTTGTGCTGCGCCTCGCAGAGGA
CGGTCCTGCCATACGCAATGGAAGGATGAGGGTCGGGGATCAGATCATCGAGATTAACGGCGACAGCACT
CGGGACATGACTCACGCCCGTGCTATTGAACTCATAAAGGCGGGAGGCAGGCGGGTCAGGCTGCTGCTGA
AACGAGGCACTGGACAGGTGCCAGATTATGGAATGGTACCGTCCAACCTCTCCATGTGCATGAAAGGTGA
CACACTAAGCTCCCCCTATTTCTTCTTAATGGGCCACTCTAAAGACACGACTGTGCCGGCCCCTGGGATT
CCCTTTCTACAACCCACTCTGCCCTGCAGGAAGGACCCAGCTTTCTTGTACAAAGTTGGCATTATAAGAA
AGCATTGCTTATCAATTTGTTGCAACGAACAGGTCACTATCAGTCAAAATAAAATCATTATTTGCCATCC
AGCTGATATCCCCTATAGTGAGTCGTATTACATGGTCATAGCTGTTTCCTGGCAGCTCTGGCCCGTGTCT
CAAAATCTCTGATGTTACATTGCACAAGATAAAAATATATCATCATGAACAATAAAACTGTCTGCTTACA
TAAACAGTAATACAAGGGGTGTTATGAGCCATATTCAACGGGAAACGTCGAGGCCGCGATTAAATTCCAA
CATGGATGCTGATTTATATGGGTATAAATGGGCTCGCGATAATGTCGGGCAATCAGGTGCGACAATCTAT
CGCTTGTATGGGAAGCCCGATGCGCCAGAGTTGTTTCTGAAACATGGCAAAGGTAGCGTTGCCAATGATG
TTACAGATGAGATGGTCAGACTAAACTGGCTGACGGAATTTATGCCTCTTCCGACCATCAAGCATTTTAT
CCGTACTCCTGATGATGCATGGTTACTCACCACTGCGATCCCCGGAAAAACAGCATTCCAGGTATTAGAA
GAATATCCTGATTCAGGTGAAAATATTGTTGATGCGCTGGCAGTGTTCCTGCGCCGGTTGCATTCGATTC
CTGTTTGTAATTGTCCTTTTAACAGCGATCGCGTATTTCGTCTCGCTCAGGCGCAATCACGAATGAATAA
CGGTTTGGTTGATGCGAGTGATTTTGATGACGAGCGTAATGGCTGGCCTGTTGAACAAGTCTGGAAAGAA
ATGCATAAACTTTTGCCATTCTCACCGGATTCAGTCGTCACTCATGGTGATTTCTCACTTGATAACCTTA
TTTTTGACGAGGGGAAATTAATAGGTTGTATTGATGTTGGACGAGTCGGAATCGCAGACCGATACCAGGA
TCTTGCCATCCTATGGAACTGCCTCGGTGAGTTTTCTCCTTCATTACAGAAACGGCTTTTTCAAAAATAT
GGTATTGATAATCCTGATATGAATAAATTGCAGTTTCATTTGATGCTCGATGAGTTTTTCTAATCAGAAT
TGGTTAATTGGTTGTAACACTGGCAGAGCATTACGCTGACTTGACGGGACGGCGCAAGCTCATGACCAAA
ATCCCTTAACGTGAGTTACGCGTCGTTCCACTGAGCGTCAGACCCCGTAGAAAAGATCAAAGGATCTTCT
TGAGATCCTTTTTTTCTGCGCGTAATCTGCTGCTTGCAAACAAAAAAACCACCGCTACCAGCGGTGGTTT
GTTTGCCGGATCAAGAGCTACCAACTCTTTTTCCGAAGGTAACTGGCTTCAGCAGAGCGCAGATACCAAA
TACTGTTCTTCTAGTGTAGCCGTAGTTAGGCCACCACTTCAAGAACTCTGTAGCACCGCCTACATACCTC
GCTCTGCTAATCCTGTTACCAGTGGCTGCTGCCAGTGGCGATAAGTCGTGTCTTACCGGGTTGGACTCAA
GACGATAGTTACCGGATAAGGCGCAGCGGTCGGGCTGAACGGGGGGTTCGTGCACACAGCCCAGCTTGGA
GCGAACGACCTACACCGAACTGAGATACCTACAGCGTGAGCTATGAGAAAGCGCCACGCTTCCCGAAGGG
AGAAAGGCGGACAGGTATCCGGTAAGCGGCAGGGTCGGAACAGGAGAGCGCACGAGGGAGCTTCCAGGGG
GAAACGCCTGGTATCTTTATAGTCCTGTCGGGTTTCGCCACCTCTGACTTGAGCGTCGATTTTTGTGATG
CTCGTCAGGGGGGCGGAGCCTATGGAAAAACGCCAGCAACGCGGCCTTTTTACGGTTCCTGGCCTTTTGC
TGGCCTTTTGCTCACATGTT
