>Addgene plasmid #166183 | pDONR221-MAGI2(v2) | depositor partial sequence | sequence record 322732 | insert sequence
ATGTCGAAGAGCCTCAAGAAGAAAAACCACTGGACCAACAAAGTCCACGAAGCGGTGATAAGCCGGGGGA
AGGAAGGGGAGCTGGGGTTCGAGCTGAAGGGGGGCGCGGAGAACGGCCAGTTCCCCTACTTCGGCGAGGT
GAAGCAGGGGAAGGGACTGATCCAGAACGGAAAACTGGCTCAAGATGAGCTGCTGCTGGAGGTCAACGAC
ATGCCAGTGGCCGGGCTCACCACCCGGGACGTGCTGGCCGTGATTAAACACTGCAAAGACCCGGTGCGCT
TCAAATGTGTCAAACAAGGGGGGGTAGTTGACAAAGATTTGAGGCACTACCTCAACCTGCGCTTCTCCAA
AGGCTCAGTGGACCACGACCACCAGCAGATCATCAGAGACAACCTCTACCTCCGCACTGTTCCCTGTACC
ACCAGGCAGCCAAAGGAGGGGGAGGTGCCTGGGGTGGACTACAGTTTTGTGAGCGTGGAGCGTTTTATGG
AACTGGAGCAAAGTGGAGCCCTGTTAGAGAGTGGAACCTATGAAGATAACTTCTACGGCACACCAAAACC
TCCAGCGGAGCCGTCCCCGGCAGCCCCTCCTCTGAATGTGAGTGAAGCCCTGCTTCCCGGAGCCCGGCCG
AGCGCCCAGGGCAAGAGAAAGAGGAACCAGTCAGTAAGCAACATGGAGCAGCGCACCAGCCTGGAGCCAC
CTGAGGAGGAGGAAGAGGAGATCCCAGTCGTCAATGGCAACGGGGTCGCAATCACACCAGAGTCGAGTGA
GCATGAGGACAAGAGCACAGACGCCTCTGGGGAGGTAGCGGTTGAAGGGTCCAGCCAGGCCCCAGCATCA
TCCGAGCCTGCAACTGAAGGGGAGGAGGCCACACAATCTCCCTCCAAATCCCCGTCCAAAGTCCCGGACG
TAGACGTGGAGGAGCTGGGTCCCCTGCCTGACAACTGGGAGATGGCCTACACTGAGAAGGGAGAAGTTTA
CTTCATAGATCACAACACCAAAACCACGTCGTGGCTCGATCCTCGACTCGCAAAGAAAGCAAAGCCGCCG
GAGGAGTGCAAGGAAGACGAGCTGCCGTACGGCTGGGAGAAGATAGATGACCCCATCTACGGCAGCTACT
ATGTAGACCACATCAATCGAAGGACTCAGTTTGAGAATCCCGTTCTGGAAGCTAAGAGGCGTCTGGAGCA
GCAAAGACAGATCCAAAGCCAGGGCCTCTCTGCTCTGCCTTTACCTACAATATATAGAGAAAAGCCGTTG
TTCACCAGGGATCCGACCCAGCTGAAGGGCACCTTCCTGTCAACAGCCCTGCAGAAGAGCAACATGGGAT
TCGGGTTCACAATTATTGGAGGTGACGAGCCCGATGAGTTCCTGCAAGTGAAGAGTGTCATCCCAGAAGG
ACCTGCTGCCCAGGACGGGAAAATGGACACAGGGGATGTTATTGTCTACATTAATGATATCTGTGTGCTC
GGTACCACTCACGCCGACGTCGTGAAGCTGTTCCAGTCTGTTCCCATCGGCCAGAGCGTCACCCTTGTGC
TCTGTCGAGGATATCCTCTGCCCTTTGACCCAGAGGATCAGAGTGCTGCAGCAAGCACCTCCCTCACACC
CATCGGCCTAGAACACCGTCCACTTGTGGTGAATGGCCGAGGTAGCTATGACCCATACCTGGAGTACCTG
TCTTTGAGCTCGCAGCTTCCTCCTCAAGCTTTGGCCCAGGCTGGAGTCTCTCACCCCGGAGACACACACC
TGGACGGCTCGTCCCTGCCTCCCACCACGCCCGGCTCAGCGTCAGCACACACACCTCGTGAAGATAACGT
GTCAATGGCCTCCTCTGGGACTCCAGGTGTTGGCGGGGCAACTGGACCAGGTGCAGAATTGCTAACTGTC
ACCATGGTGAAAGGCGCTGAAGGATTTGGGTTCACTATCGCCGACAGTCCAACTGGTCAGCGAGTTAAAC
AGGTGTTGGAGCCAGGCTCACAGGGAGCATCGGGGCTGATAGAAGGAGATCTGATCCTGGAGGTGAACCA
GCAGCCAGTAGCTGCAGCGGGACACGGACGAGTGGTGGAGCTGCTCAAAGACTGTCCTGTGGGAGCGGAG
GCGACGCTTCTCATCCAGAGAGGAGGAACAGGCCACATCTCTCCATGGAAGGCCTCCAAACAGGGTAGCC
CCCATACTAACCTATCAGGTCCCGTCTTACCGCCTGGAACGCCCTTCCCAAATCAGCCCCAACACCGCAC
ATCTGTGCCCGACTCCACAGAAGGCTTCGACCTCAACAAACCTGACCCTTATGATCTCTACGAGAAGTCC
AGGGCCATCTACGAGAGCAGGCGTCCTGAATACGAGGAGGTGGAGGTGCACCTGCTGAGGGAGAAGACAG
GGTTCGGCTTTCGCATCCTGGGGGGAGACGAGGCCGTGCAGGCTATTGTTATTGGCGCTATAATAGAGAA
CACTCCTGCTGAGCGTGATGGGCGGCTACGACCTGGGGATGAGCTGATTTCAGTGGATAAAAACGTGGTT
GCTGGGAAACCGCACAAATACGTAATAGACTTGATGCACTCGGCCGCTCGCAACGGTCAAGTCAGCCTAA
CTGTGAGGAGGAGAGTGCAAATGCCAGGAGACCATTGTCCGGTGAACGGCCGTAGCCCCGGCTCGGTGTC
GACTCAGCACAGCTCTCCACGTAGCGATGCAGCCTCTGCACCTAACCCATCGGCTGCCACCATCTCTGTT
GTCACCTCACCTCCAGAGGGGTCTGCCGTTCAAACCAGTGATGTGGTTATAAACCGCAAGGAGAACGAGG
GCTTCGGCTTTGTCATCATCAGCTCCCTGAACAGGCCCGAGAACGCCACGGTCATCACTGTTCCCCATAA
AATCGGACGCATCATTGAGGGAAGTCCTGCAGACAGGTGCGGGAAACTGAAGGTGGGAGACCGGATCCTG
GCTGTAAACGGACAGTCCATCATCAGCATGCCACATGCAGACATCGTCAAGCTCATTAAAGATGCTGGAC
TAACGGTCACGCTGCACATCATTCCAGAGGAAGGTTCCCAATCTGGACCCAGCTCAGAGAAACAAAGCCC
CATGACCCAGAAACACAGCCCCCAGACCCAGCCCAGTCCTGTAGCCCAGCCAGGCCTAGGAGGCACCCAG
TCAGGCCAAATGGCTCCTCAGCCAGGCCTAGCGTCCTTGCAACCATGTCAAACAGCGGCCCAACCTGGCC
AAACACCAGCTCTAATTAACCAAATTGTGACAGGGCCTCCTGCACCAGCAGCCTCCCAGCCTGCGTCAGC
TGGATCCCAGCAGAGCCCGGTCACCCAGCCCTCGGGCCTCCCCCCACAGCTCTACCTCCATGACGGCAGG
TTAGACGACACAAAGAGGGATGCTCTTGTTTGGTCAGAGGTCAAAGCCAGGCAGGATGTTAAACCGGACT
TCCGTCATCCTACGTTCACCGACTACAGGCAGCCTCCAGTTGACTACCGCCACCCACCGGTGACTGATTA
CCGCCAGCCGCCAACTCTGGACTACCGACACCCGCCCGGCCTGCTGGACTTCAGACAGCATCCTGCAGCA
GCACAGTTTCCTTTGGGAATCCCTCCAGACTTCCGACCACAGGACTATGATTATTTCACCGTGGAGTTGG
AGAAAAGCACCAAAGGTTTTGGTTTTAGTATTCGTGGGGGCAGAGAGTACAGCATGGACCTGTTTGTGCT
GCGCCTCGCAGAGGACGGTCCTGCCATACGCAATGGAAGGATGAGGGTCGGGGATCAGATCATCGAGATT
AACGGCGACAGCACTCGGGACATGACTCACGCCCGTGCTATTGAACTCATAAAGGCGGGAGGCAGGCGGG
TCAGGCTGCTGCTGAAACGAGGCACTGGACAGGTGCCAGATTATGGAATGGTACCGTCCAACCTCTCCAT
GTGCATGAAAGGTGACACACTAAGCTCCCCCTATTTCTTCTTAATGGGCCACTCTAAAGACACGACTGTG
CCGGCCCCTGGGATTCCCTTTCTACAACCCACTCTGCCCTGCAGGAAG
